Addgene plasmid #233247: pLentiCRISPR V2 Neo sgAGAP1_2
Purpose: Knock out of murine AGAP1
Depositing lab: David Bryant. Depositing organization: University of Glasgow. Publication: PTEN deficiency exposes a requirement for an ARF GTPase module for integrin-dependent invasion in ovarian cancer. Nikolatou K, Sandilands E, Roman-Fernandez A, Cumming EM, Freckmann E, Lilla S, Buetow L, McGarry L, Neilson M, Shaw R, Strachan D, Miller C, Huang DT, McNeish IA, Norman JC, Zanivan S, Bryant DM. EMBO J. 2023 Sep 18;42(18):e113987. doi: 10.15252/embj.2023113987. Epub 2023 Aug 14. PubMed 37577760.
Backbone
  Vector backbone: pLentiCRISPR V2 Neo
  Vector type: Lentiviral
Growth in bacteria
  Bacterial resistance: Ampicillin, 100 μg/mL
  Growth temperature: 37°C
  Growth strain: NEB Stable
  Copy number: High Copy
Gene/Insert
  Gene/Insert name: AGAP1
  gRNA/shRNA sequence: Unspecified
  Species: M. musculus (mouse)
  Entrez Gene: Agap1 (a.k.a. Ggap1, Centg2, R75364, mKIAA1099)
  Cloning method: Restriction Enzyme; 5′ cloning site Unknown (unknown if destroyed)
Terms and licenses: Academic/Nonprofit Terms; Industry Terms: Not Available to Industry
How to cite: pLentiCRISPR V2 Neo sgAGAP1_2 was a gift from David Bryant (Addgene plasmid # 233247 ; http://n2t.net/addgene:233247 ; RRID:Addgene_233247)
