[The description below was written by a language model from this plasmid's Addgene catalogue record and pLannotate feature annotations shown in this document.]
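Description:
pLentiCRISPR V2 Neo sgAGAP1_2 is an all-in-one lentiviral CRISPR/Cas9 plasmid built on the pLentiCRISPR V2 Neo backbone and intended to knock out murine Agap1 (also known as Centg2 or Ggap1). In bacteria it is maintained as a high-copy plasmid through a ColE1/pUC-type origin and selected with ampicillin via the AmpR β-lactamase gene. An f1 origin is also present. The backbone outside the viral region additionally carries an SV40/EM7-driven BleoR cassette with an SV40 polyadenylation signal.

The transfer cassette has a third-generation design. A CMV enhancer/promoter fused to a truncated HIV-1 5' LTR drives production of the viral genomic RNA in packaging cells, followed by the Ψ packaging signal, a gag fragment, the Rev response element and the cPPT/CTS. The self-inactivating ΔU3 3' LTR limits LTR-driven transcription after integration, and a bGH polyadenylation signal lies downstream of it.

Between the LTRs, a human U6 RNA polymerase III promoter expresses the guide RNA, with the targeting spacer placed just upstream of the Streptococcus pyogenes gRNA scaffold. The record does not give the guide sequence, and the "_2" in the name suggests it is one of several guides against this gene. An EF-1α core promoter drives S. pyogenes Cas9, followed in the same orientation by a neomycin phosphotransferase coding sequence that allows G418 selection of transduced cells. The linker joining Cas9 to NeoR is not annotated. A WPRE downstream enhances transcript expression.

The plasmid is used to produce lentivirus for stable delivery of Cas9 and the Agap1 guide into mouse cells. The associated work examined ARF GTPase regulators in integrin-dependent invasion of PTEN-deficient ovarian cancer models.
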