Features (pLannotate 1.2.2; 33 found; start..end, strand, type, name):
     31..83      -  misc_feature   bom (fragment): basis of mobility region from pBR322
    242..621     +  enhancer       CMV enhancer: human cytomegalovirus immediate early enhancer
    622..821     +  promoter       CMV promoter: human cytomegalovirus (CMV) immediate early promoter
    839..1019    +  LTR            5' LTR (truncated): truncated 5' long terminal repeat (LTR) from HIV-1
   1066..1191    +  misc_feature   HIV-1 Ψ: packaging signal of human immunodeficiency virus type 1
   1175..1538    +  CDS            HIV-1 gag (fragment): gag protein from human immunodeficiency virus 1; gag
   1684..1917    +  misc_feature   RRE: The Rev response element (RRE) of HIV-1 allows for Rev-dependent mRNA export from the nucleus to the cytoplasm.
   2294..2394    +  CDS            Rev (fragment): human immunodeficiency virus 1 (HIV-1) Rev protein; rev; enhances nuclear export of unspliced and incompletely spliced viral mRNAs
   2444..2561    +  misc_feature   cPPT/CTS: central polypurine tract and central termination sequence of HIV-1
   2612..2852    +  promoter       U6 promoter: RNA polymerase III promoter for human U6 snRNA
   2882..2957    +  misc_RNA       gRNA scaffold: guide RNA scaffold for the Streptococcus pyogenes CRISPR/Cas9 system
   2975..2993    +  CDS            small t antigen (fragment): SV40 (simian virus 40) small t antigen
   3019..3230    +  promoter       EF-1α core promoter: core promoter for human elongation factor EF-1α
   3255..7358    +  CDS            Cas9: Cas9 (Csn1) endonuclease from the Streptococcus pyogenes Type II CRISPR/Cas system generates RNA-guided double strand breaks in DNA
   7496..8288    +  CDS            NeoR/KanR (fragment): aminoglycoside phosphotransferase from Tn5; aph(3')-II (or nptII); confers resistance to neomycin, kanamycin, and G418 (Geneticin®)
   8304..8892    +  misc_feature   WPRE: woodchuck hepatitis virus posttranscriptional regulatory element
   8943..8962    +  misc_feature   cPPT/CTS (fragment): central polypurine tract and central termination sequence of HIV-1
   8964..9197    +  LTR            3' LTR (ΔU3): self-inactivating 3' long terminal repeat (LTR) from HIV-1
   9229..9453    +  polyA_signal   bGH poly(A) signal: bovine growth hormone polyadenylation signal
   9457..9478    +  promoter       SV40 promoter (fragment): SV40 enhancer and early promoter
   9499..9927    +  rep_origin     f1 ori (sequence partly withheld): f1 bacteriophage origin of replication; arrow indicates direction of (+) strand synthesis
   9941..10270   +  promoter       SV40 promoter: SV40 enhancer and early promoter
  10318..10365   +  promoter       EM7 promoter: synthetic bacterial promoter&nbsp
  10384..10758   +  CDS            BleoR: antibiotic-binding protein; Sh ble from Streptoalloteichus hindustanus; confers resistance to bleomycin, phleomycin, and Zeocin™
  10768..10893   +  CDS            ble (fragment): BLE_KLEPN - Experimental evidence at protein level: Swiss-Prot protein existence level 1. Binding protein with a strong affinity to the bleomycin family of antibiotics. Binds to CL990; an antimitotic-antibiotic compound. From Klebsiella pneumoniae.
  10888..11009   +  polyA_signal   SV40 poly(A) signal: SV40 polyadenylation signal
  11080..11102   -  protein_bind   lac operator (fragment): The lac repressor binds to the lac operator to inhibit transcription in E. coli. This inhibition can be relieved by adding lactose or isopropyl-β-D-thiogalactopyranoside (IPTG). lac repressor encoded by lacI
  11106..11136   -  promoter       lac promoter: promoter for the E. coli lac operon
  11151..11172   -  protein_bind   CAP binding site: CAP binding activates transcription in the presence of cAMP. E. coli catabolite activator protein
  11185..11277   -  CDS            lacI (fragment): lac repressor; lacI; The lac repressor binds to the lac operator to inhibit transcription in E. coli. This inhibition can be relieved by adding lactose or isopropyl-β-D-thiogalactopyranoside (IPTG).
  11460..12048   -  rep_origin     ori: high-copy-number ColE1/pMB1/pBR322/pUC origin of replication
  12219..13079   -  CDS            AmpR: β-lactamase; bla; confers resistance to ampicillin, carbenicillin, and related antibiotics
  13080..13184   -  promoter       AmpR promoter: bla
>Addgene plasmid #233247 | pLentiCRISPR V2 Neo sgAGAP1_2 | addgene full sequence | sequence record 464620 | Addgene NGS Result
GTCGACGGATCGGGAGATCTCCCGATCCCCTATGGTGCACTCTCAGTACAATCTGCTCTGATGCCGCATA
GTTAAGCCAGTATCTGCTCCCTGCTTGTGTGTTGGAGGTCGCTGAGTAGTGCGCGAGCAAAATTTAAGCT
ACAACAAGGCAAGGCTTGACCGACAATTGCATGAAGAATCTGCTTAGGGTTAGGCGTTTTGCGCTGCTTC
GCGATGTACGGGCCAGATATACGCGCGCGTTGACATTGATTATTGACTAGTTATTAATAGTAATCAATTA
CGGGGTCATTAGTTCATAGCCCATATATGGAGTTCCGCGTTACATAACTTACGGTAAATGGCCCGCCTGG
CTGACCGCCCAACGACCCCCGCCCATTGACGTCAATAATGACGTATGTTCCCATAGTAACGCCAATAGGG
ACTTTCCATTGACGTCAATGGGTGGAGTATTTACGGTAAACTGCCCACTTGGCAGTACATCAAGTGTATC
ATATGCCAAGTACGCCCCCTATTGACGTCAATGACGGTAAATGGCCCGCCTGGCATTATGCCCAGTACAT
GACCTTATGGGACTTTCCTACTTGGCAGTACATCTACGTATTAGTCATCGCTATTACCATGGTGATGCGG
TTTTGGCAGTACATCAATGGGCGTGGATAGCGGTTTGACTCACGGGGATTTCCAAGTCTCCACCCCATTG
ACGTCAATGGGAGTTTGTTTTGGCACCAAAATCAACGGGACTTTCCAAAATGTCGTAACAACTCCGCCCC
ATTGACGCAAATGGGCGGTAGGCGTGTACGGTGGGAGGTCTATATAAGCAGCGCGTTTTGCCTGTACTGG
GTCTCTCTGGTTAGACCAGATCTGAGCCTGGGAGCTCTCTGGCTAACTAGGGAACCCACTGCTTAAGCCT
CAATAAAGCTTGCCTTGAGTGCTTCAAGTAGTGTGTGCCCGTCTGTTGTGTGACTCTGGTAACTAGAGAT
CCCTCAGACCCTTTTAGTCAGTGTGGAAAATCTCTAGCAGTGGCGCCCGAACAGGGACTTGAAAGCGAAA
GGGAAACCAGAGGAGCTCTCTCGACGCAGGACTCGGCTTGCTGAAGCGCGCACGGCAAGAGGCGAGGGGC
GGCGACTGGTGAGTACGCCAAAAATTTTGACTAGCGGAGGCTAGAAGGAGAGAGATGGGTGCGAGAGCGT
CAGTATTAAGCGGGGGAGAATTAGATCGCGATGGGAAAAAATTCGGTTAAGGCCAGGGGGAAAGAAAAAA
TATAAATTAAAACATATAGTATGGGCAAGCAGGGAGCTAGAACGATTCGCAGTTAATCCTGGCCTGTTAG
AAACATCAGAAGGCTGTAGACAAATACTGGGACAGCTACAACCATCCCTTCAGACAGGATCAGAAGAACT
TAGATCATTATATAATACAGTAGCAACCCTCTATTGTGTGCATCAAAGGATAGAGATAAAAGACACCAAG
GAAGCTTTAGACAAGATAGAGGAAGAGCAAAACAAAAGTAAGACCACCGCACAGCAAGCGGCCGCTGATC
TTCAGACCTGGAGGAGGAGATATGAGGGACAATTGGAGAAGTGAATTATATAAATATAAAGTAGTAAAAA
TTGAACCATTAGGAGTAGCACCCACCAAGGCAAAGAGAAGAGTGGTGCAGAGAGAAAAAAGAGCAGTGGG
AATAGGAGCTTTGTTCCTTGGGTTCTTGGGAGCAGCAGGAAGCACTATGGGCGCAGCGTCAATGACGCTG
ACGGTACAGGCCAGACAATTATTGTCTGGTATAGTGCAGCAGCAGAACAATTTGCTGAGGGCTATTGAGG
CGCAACAGCATCTGTTGCAACTCACAGTCTGGGGCATCAAGCAGCTCCAGGCAAGAATCCTGGCTGTGGA
AAGATACCTAAAGGATCAACAGCTCCTGGGGATTTGGGGTTGCTCTGGAAAACTCATTTGCACCACTGCT
GTGCCTTGGAATGCTAGTTGGAGTAATAAATCTCTGGAACAGATTTGGAATCACACGACCTGGATGGAGT
GGGACAGAGAAATTAACAATTACACAAGCTTAATACACTCCTTAATTGAAGAATCGCAAAACCAGCAAGA
AAAGAATGAACAAGAATTATTGGAATTAGATAAATGGGCAAGTTTGTGGAATTGGTTTAACATAACAAAT
TGGCTGTGGTATATAAAATTATTCATAATGATAGTAGGAGGCTTGGTAGGTTTAAGAATAGTTTTTGCTG
TACTTTCTATAGTGAATAGAGTTAGGCAGGGATATTCACCATTATCGTTTCAGACCCACCTCCCAACCCC
GAGGGGACCCGACAGGCCCGAAGGAATAGAAGAAGAAGGTGGAGAGAGAGACAGAGACAGATCCATTCGA
TTAGTGAACGGATCGGCACTGCGTGCGCCAATTCTGCAGACAAATGGCAGTATTCATCCACAATTTTAAA
AGAAAAGGGGGGATTGGGGGGTACAGTGCAGGGGAAAGAATAGTAGACATAATAGCAACAGACATACAAA
CTAAAGAATTACAAAAACAAATTACAAAAATTCAAAATTTTCGGGTTTATTACAGGGACAGCAGAGATCC
AGTTTGGTTAATTAAGGTACCGAGGGCCTATTTCCCATGATTCCTTCATATTTGCATATACGATACAAGG
CTGTTAGAGAGATAATTAGAATTAATTTGACTGTAAACACAAAGATATTAGTACAAAATACGTGACGTAG
AAAGTAATAATTTCTTGGGTAGTTTGCAGTTTTAAAATTATGTTTTAAAATGGACTATCATATGCTTACC
GTAACTTGAAAGTATTTCGATTTCTTGGCTTTATATATCTTGTGGAAAGGACGAAACACCGCTACCATTA
CTACAGCCGAAGTTTTAGAGCTAGAAATAGCAAGTTAAAATAAGGCTAGTCCGTTATCAACTTGAAAAAG
TGGCACCGAGTCGGTGCTTTTTTGAATTCGCTAGCTAGGTCTTGAAAGGAGTGGGAATTGGCTCCGGTGC
CCGTCAGTGGGCAGAGCGCACATCGCCCACAGTCCCCGAGAAGTTGGGGGGAGGGGTCGGCAATTGATCC
GGTGCCTAGAGAAGGTGGCGCGGGGTAAACTGGGAAAGTGATGTCGTGTACTGGCTCCGCCTTTTTCCCG
AGGGTGGGGGAGAACCGTATATAAGTGCAGTAGTCGCCGTGAACGTTCTTTTTCGCAACGGGTTTGCCGC
CAGAACACAGGACCGGTTCTAGAGCGCTGCCACCATGGACAAGAAGTACAGCATCGGCCTGGACATCGGC
ACCAACTCTGTGGGCTGGGCCGTGATCACCGACGAGTACAAGGTGCCCAGCAAGAAATTCAAGGTGCTGG
GCAACACCGACCGGCACAGCATCAAGAAGAACCTGATCGGAGCCCTGCTGTTCGACAGCGGCGAAACAGC
CGAGGCCACCCGGCTGAAGAGAACCGCCAGAAGAAGATACACCAGACGGAAGAACCGGATCTGCTATCTG
CAAGAGATCTTCAGCAACGAGATGGCCAAGGTGGACGACAGCTTCTTCCACAGACTGGAAGAGTCCTTCC
TGGTGGAAGAGGATAAGAAGCACGAGCGGCACCCCATCTTCGGCAACATCGTGGACGAGGTGGCCTACCA
CGAGAAGTACCCCACCATCTACCACCTGAGAAAGAAACTGGTGGACAGCACCGACAAGGCCGACCTGCGG
CTGATCTATCTGGCCCTGGCCCACATGATCAAGTTCCGGGGCCACTTCCTGATCGAGGGCGACCTGAACC
CCGACAACAGCGACGTGGACAAGCTGTTCATCCAGCTGGTGCAGACCTACAACCAGCTGTTCGAGGAAAA
CCCCATCAACGCCAGCGGCGTGGACGCCAAGGCCATCCTGTCTGCCAGACTGAGCAAGAGCAGACGGCTG
GAAAATCTGATCGCCCAGCTGCCCGGCGAGAAGAAGAATGGCCTGTTCGGAAACCTGATTGCCCTGAGCC
TGGGCCTGACCCCCAACTTCAAGAGCAACTTCGACCTGGCCGAGGATGCCAAACTGCAGCTGAGCAAGGA
CACCTACGACGACGACCTGGACAACCTGCTGGCCCAGATCGGCGACCAGTACGCCGACCTGTTTCTGGCC
GCCAAGAACCTGTCCGACGCCATCCTGCTGAGCGACATCCTGAGAGTGAACACCGAGATCACCAAGGCCC
CCCTGAGCGCCTCTATGATCAAGAGATACGACGAGCACCACCAGGACCTGACCCTGCTGAAAGCTCTCGT
GCGGCAGCAGCTGCCTGAGAAGTACAAAGAGATTTTCTTCGACCAGAGCAAGAACGGCTACGCCGGCTAC
ATTGACGGCGGAGCCAGCCAGGAAGAGTTCTACAAGTTCATCAAGCCCATCCTGGAAAAGATGGACGGCA
CCGAGGAACTGCTCGTGAAGCTGAACAGAGAGGACCTGCTGCGGAAGCAGCGGACCTTCGACAACGGCAG
CATCCCCCACCAGATCCACCTGGGAGAGCTGCACGCCATTCTGCGGCGGCAGGAAGATTTTTACCCATTC
CTGAAGGACAACCGGGAAAAGATCGAGAAGATCCTGACCTTCCGCATCCCCTACTACGTGGGCCCTCTGG
CCAGGGGAAACAGCAGATTCGCCTGGATGACCAGAAAGAGCGAGGAAACCATCACCCCCTGGAACTTCGA
GGAAGTGGTGGACAAGGGCGCTTCCGCCCAGAGCTTCATCGAGCGGATGACCAACTTCGATAAGAACCTG
CCCAACGAGAAGGTGCTGCCCAAGCACAGCCTGCTGTACGAGTACTTCACCGTGTATAACGAGCTGACCA
AAGTGAAATACGTGACCGAGGGAATGAGAAAGCCCGCCTTCCTGAGCGGCGAGCAGAAAAAGGCCATCGT
GGACCTGCTGTTCAAGACCAACCGGAAAGTGACCGTGAAGCAGCTGAAAGAGGACTACTTCAAGAAAATC
GAGTGCTTCGACTCCGTGGAAATCTCCGGCGTGGAAGATCGGTTCAACGCCTCCCTGGGCACATACCACG
ATCTGCTGAAAATTATCAAGGACAAGGACTTCCTGGACAATGAGGAAAACGAGGACATTCTGGAAGATAT
CGTGCTGACCCTGACACTGTTTGAGGACAGAGAGATGATCGAGGAACGGCTGAAAACCTATGCCCACCTG
TTCGACGACAAAGTGATGAAGCAGCTGAAGCGGCGGAGATACACCGGCTGGGGCAGGCTGAGCCGGAAGC
TGATCAACGGCATCCGGGACAAGCAGTCCGGCAAGACAATCCTGGATTTCCTGAAGTCCGACGGCTTCGC
CAACAGAAACTTCATGCAGCTGATCCACGACGACAGCCTGACCTTTAAAGAGGACATCCAGAAAGCCCAG
GTGTCCGGCCAGGGCGATAGCCTGCACGAGCACATTGCCAATCTGGCCGGCAGCCCCGCCATTAAGAAGG
GCATCCTGCAGACAGTGAAGGTGGTGGACGAGCTCGTGAAAGTGATGGGCCGGCACAAGCCCGAGAACAT
CGTGATCGAAATGGCCAGAGAGAACCAGACCACCCAGAAGGGACAGAAGAACAGCCGCGAGAGAATGAAG
CGGATCGAAGAGGGCATCAAAGAGCTGGGCAGCCAGATCCTGAAAGAACACCCCGTGGAAAACACCCAGC
TGCAGAACGAGAAGCTGTACCTGTACTACCTGCAGAATGGGCGGGATATGTACGTGGACCAGGAACTGGA
CATCAACCGGCTGTCCGACTACGATGTGGACCATATCGTGCCTCAGAGCTTTCTGAAGGACGACTCCATC
GACAACAAGGTGCTGACCAGAAGCGACAAGAACCGGGGCAAGAGCGACAACGTGCCCTCCGAAGAGGTCG
TGAAGAAGATGAAGAACTACTGGCGGCAGCTGCTGAACGCCAAGCTGATTACCCAGAGAAAGTTCGACAA
TCTGACCAAGGCCGAGAGAGGCGGCCTGAGCGAACTGGATAAGGCCGGCTTCATCAAGAGACAGCTGGTG
GAAACCCGGCAGATCACAAAGCACGTGGCACAGATCCTGGACTCCCGGATGAACACTAAGTACGACGAGA
ATGACAAGCTGATCCGGGAAGTGAAAGTGATCACCCTGAAGTCCAAGCTGGTGTCCGATTTCCGGAAGGA
TTTCCAGTTTTACAAAGTGCGCGAGATCAACAACTACCACCACGCCCACGACGCCTACCTGAACGCCGTC
GTGGGAACCGCCCTGATCAAAAAGTACCCTAAGCTGGAAAGCGAGTTCGTGTACGGCGACTACAAGGTGT
ACGACGTGCGGAAGATGATCGCCAAGAGCGAGCAGGAAATCGGCAAGGCTACCGCCAAGTACTTCTTCTA
CAGCAACATCATGAACTTTTTCAAGACCGAGATTACCCTGGCCAACGGCGAGATCCGGAAGCGGCCTCTG
ATCGAGACAAACGGCGAAACCGGGGAGATCGTGTGGGATAAGGGCCGGGATTTTGCCACCGTGCGGAAAG
TGCTGAGCATGCCCCAAGTGAATATCGTGAAAAAGACCGAGGTGCAGACAGGCGGCTTCAGCAAAGAGTC
TATCCTGCCCAAGAGGAACAGCGATAAGCTGATCGCCAGAAAGAAGGACTGGGACCCTAAGAAGTACGGC
GGCTTCGACAGCCCCACCGTGGCCTATTCTGTGCTGGTGGTGGCCAAAGTGGAAAAGGGCAAGTCCAAGA
AACTGAAGAGTGTGAAAGAGCTGCTGGGGATCACCATCATGGAAAGAAGCAGCTTCGAGAAGAATCCCAT
CGACTTTCTGGAAGCCAAGGGCTACAAAGAAGTGAAAAAGGACCTGATCATCAAGCTGCCTAAGTACTCC
CTGTTCGAGCTGGAAAACGGCCGGAAGAGAATGCTGGCCTCTGCCGGCGAACTGCAGAAGGGAAACGAAC
TGGCCCTGCCCTCCAAATATGTGAACTTCCTGTACCTGGCCAGCCACTATGAGAAGCTGAAGGGCTCCCC
CGAGGATAATGAGCAGAAACAGCTGTTTGTGGAACAGCACAAGCACTACCTGGACGAGATCATCGAGCAG
ATCAGCGAGTTCTCCAAGAGAGTGATCCTGGCCGACGCTAATCTGGACAAAGTGCTGTCCGCCTACAACA
AGCACCGGGATAAGCCCATCAGAGAGCAGGCCGAGAATATCATCCACCTGTTTACCCTGACCAATCTGGG
AGCCCCTGCCGCCTTCAAGTACTTTGACACCACCATCGACCGGAAGAGGTACACCAGCACCAAAGAGGTG
CTGGACGCCACCCTGATCCACCAGAGCATCACCGGCCTGTACGAGACACGGATCGACCTGTCTCAGCTGG
GAGGCGACAAGCGACCTGCCGCCACAAAGAAGGCTGGACAGGCTAAGAAGAAGAAAGATTACAAAGACGA
TGACGATAAGGGATCCGGCGCAACAAACTTCTCTCTGCTGAAACAAGCCGGAGATGTCGAAGAGAATCCT
GGACCGATTGAACAAGATGGATTGCACGCAGGTTCTCCGGCCGCTTGGGTGGAGAGGCTATTCGGCTATG
ACTGGGCACAACAGACAATCGGCTGCTCTGATGCCGCCGTGTTCCGGCTGTCAGCGCAGGGGCGCCCGGT
TCTTTTTGTCAAGACCGACCTGTCCGGTGCCCTGAATGAACTGCAGGACGAGGCAGCGCGGCTATCGTGG
CTGGCCACGACGGGCGTTCCTTGCGCAGCTGTGCTCGACGTTGTCACTGAAGCGGGAAGGGACTGGCTGC
TATTGGGCGAAGTGCCGGGGCAGGATCTCCTGTCATCTCACCTTGCTCCTGCCGAGAAAGTATCCATCAT
GGCTGATGCAATGCGGCGGCTGCATACGCTTGATCCGGCTACCTGCCCATTCGACCACCAAGCGAAACAT
CGCATCGAGCGAGCACGTACTCGGATGGAAGCCGGTCTTGTCGATCAGGATGATCTGGACGAAGAGCATC
AGGGGCTCGCGCCAGCCGAACTGTTCGCCAGGCTCAAGGCGCGCATGCCCGACGGCGAGGATCTCGTCGT
GACCCATGGCGATGCCTGCTTGCCGAATATCATGGTGGAAAATGGCCGCTTTTCTGGATTCATCGACTGT
GGCCGGCTGGGTGTGGCGGACCGCTATCAGGACATAGCGTTGGCTACCCGTGATATTGCTGAAGAGCTTG
GCGGCGAATGGGCTGACCGCTTCCTCGTGCTTTACGGTATCGCCGCTCCCGATTCGCAGCGCATCGCCTT
CTATCGCCTTCTTGACGAGTTCTTCTGAACGCGTTAAGTCGACAATCAACCTCTGGATTACAAAATTTGT
GAAAGATTGACTGGTATTCTTAACTATGTTGCTCCTTTTACGCTATGTGGATACGCTGCTTTAATGCCTT
TGTATCATGCTATTGCTTCCCGTATGGCTTTCATTTTCTCCTCCTTGTATAAATCCTGGTTGCTGTCTCT
TTATGAGGAGTTGTGGCCCGTTGTCAGGCAACGTGGCGTGGTGTGCACTGTGTTTGCTGACGCAACCCCC
ACTGGTTGGGGCATTGCCACCACCTGTCAGCTCCTTTCCGGGACTTTCGCTTTCCCCCTCCCTATTGCCA
CGGCGGAACTCATCGCCGCCTGCCTTGCCCGCTGCTGGACAGGGGCTCGGCTGTTGGGCACTGACAATTC
CGTGGTGTTGTCGGGGAAATCATCGTCCTTTCCTTGGCTGCTCGCCTGTGTTGCCACCTGGATTCTGCGC
GGGACGTCCTTCTGCTACGTCCCTTCGGCCCTCAATCCAGCGGACCTTCCTTCCCGCGGCCTGCTGCCGG
CTCTGCGGCCTCTTCCGCGTCTTCGCCTTCGCCCTCAGACGAGTCGGATCTCCCTTTGGGCCGCCTCCCC
GCGTCGACTTTAAGACCAATGACTTACAAGGCAGCTGTAGATCTTAGCCACTTTTTAAAAGAAAAGGGGG
GACTGGAAGGGCTAATTCACTCCCAACGAAGACAAGATCTGCTTTTTGCTTGTACTGGGTCTCTCTGGTT
AGACCAGATCTGAGCCTGGGAGCTCTCTGGCTAACTAGGGAACCCACTGCTTAAGCCTCAATAAAGCTTG
CCTTGAGTGCTTCAAGTAGTGTGTGCCCGTCTGTTGTGTGACTCTGGTAACTAGAGATCCCTCAGACCCT
TTTAGTCAGTGTGGAAAATCTCTAGCAGGGCCCGTTTAAACCCGCTGATCAGCCTCGACTGTGCCTTCTA
GTTGCCAGCCATCTGTTGTTTGCCCCTCCCCCGTGCCTTCCTTGACCCTGGAAGGTGCCACTCCCACTGT
CCTTTCCTAATAAAATGAGGAAATTGCATCGCATTGTCTGAGTAGGTGTCATTCTATTCTGGGGGGTGGG
GTGGGGCAGGACAGCAAGGGGGAGGATTGGGAAGACAATAGCAGGCATGCTGGGGATGCGGTGGGCTCTA
TGGCTTCTGAGGCGGAAAGAACCAGCTGGGGCTCTAGGGGGTATCCCC
[124 nt withheld, positions 9499-9622]
C
[91 nt withheld, positions 9624-9714]
A
[49 nt withheld, positions 9716-9764]
CCTTTGACGTTGGAGTCCACGTTCTTT
[37 nt withheld, positions 9792-9828]
ACCCTATCTCGGTCTATTCTTTTGATTTATAAGGGATTTTGCCGATTTCGGCCTATTGGTTAAAAAATGA
GCTGATTTAACAAAAATTTAACGCGAATTAATTCTGTGGAATGTGTGTCAGTTAGGGTGTGGAAAGTCCC
CAGGCTCCCCAGCAGGCAGAAGTATGCAAAGCATGCATCTCAATTAGTCAGCAACCAGGTGTGGAAAGTC
CCCAGGCTCCCCAGCAGGCAGAAGTATGCAAAGCATGCATCTCAATTAGTCAGCAACCATAGTCCCGCCC
CTAACTCCGCCCATCCCGCCCCTAACTCCGCCCAGTTCCGCCCATTCTCCGCCCCATGGCTGACTAATTT
TTTTTATTTATGCAGAGGCCGAGGCCGCCTCTGCCTCTGAGCTATTCCAGAAGTAGTGAGGAGGCTTTTT
TGGAGGCCTAGGCTTTTGCAAAAAGCTCCCGGGAGCTTGTATATCCATTTTCGGATCTGATCAGCACGTG
TTGACAATTAATCATCGGCATAGTATATCGGCATAGTATAATACGACAAGGTGAGGAACTAAACCATGGC
CAAGTTGACCAGTGCCGTTCCGGTGCTCACCGCGCGCGACGTCGCCGGAGCGGTCGAGTTCTGGACCGAC
CGGCTCGGGTTCTCCCGGGACTTCGTGGAGGACGACTTCGCCGGTGTGGTCCGGGACGACGTGACCCTGT
TCATCAGCGCGGTCCAGGACCAGGTGGTGCCGGACAACACCCTGGCCTGGGTGTGGGTGCGCGGCCTGGA
CGAGCTGTACGCCGAGTGGTCGGAGGTCGTGTCCACGAACTTCCGGGACGCCTCCGGGCCGGCCATGACC
GAGATCGGCGAGCAGCCGTGGGGGCGGGAGTTCGCCCTGCGCGACCCGGCCGGCAACTGCGTGCACTTCG
TGGCCGAGGAGCAGGACTGACACGTGCTACGAGATTTCGATTCCACCGCCGCCTTCTATGAAAGGTTGGG
CTTCGGAATCGTTTTCCGGGACGCCGGCTGGATGATCCTCCAGCGCGGGGATCTCATGCTGGAGTTCTTC
GCCCACCCCAACTTGTTTATTGCAGCTTATAATGGTTACAAATAAAGCAATAGCATCACAAATTTCACAA
ATAAAGCATTTTTTTCACTGCATTCTAGTTGTGGTTTGTCCAAACTCATCAATGTATCTTATCATGTCTG
TATACCGTCGACCTCTAGCTAGAGCTTGGCGTAATCATGGTCATAGCTGTTTCCTGTGTGAAATTGTTAT
CCGCTCACAATTCCACACAACATACGAGCCGGAAGCATAAAGTGTAAAGCCTGGGGTGCCTAATGAGTGA
GCTAACTCACATTAATTGCGTTGCGCTCACTGCCCGCTTTCCAGTCGGGAAACCTGTCGTGCCAGCTGCA
TTAATGAATCGGCCAACGCGCGGGGAGAGGCGGTTTGCGTATTGGGCGCTCTTCCGCTTCCTCGCTCACT
GACTCGCTGCGCTCGGTCGTTCGGCTGCGGCGAGCGGTATCAGCTCACTCAAAGGCGGTAATACGGTTAT
CCACAGAATCAGGGGATAACGCAGGAAAGAACATGTGAGCAAAAGGCCAGCAAAAGGCCAGGAACCGTAA
AAAGGCCGCGTTGCTGGCGTTTTTCCATAGGCTCCGCCCCCCTGACGAGCATCACAAAAATCGACGCTCA
AGTCAGAGGTGGCGAAACCCGACAGGACTATAAAGATACCAGGCGTTTCCCCCTGGAAGCTCCCTCGTGC
GCTCTCCTGTTCCGACCCTGCCGCTTACCGGATACCTGTCCGCCTTTCTCCCTTCGGGAAGCGTGGCGCT
TTCTCATAGCTCACGCTGTAGGTATCTCAGTTCGGTGTAGGTCGTTCGCTCCAAGCTGGGCTGTGTGCAC
GAACCCCCCGTTCAGCCCGACCGCTGCGCCTTATCCGGTAACTATCGTCTTGAGTCCAACCCGGTAAGAC
ACGACTTATCGCCACTGGCAGCAGCCACTGGTAACAGGATTAGCAGAGCGAGGTATGTAGGCGGTGCTAC
AGAGTTCTTGAAGTGGTGGCCTAACTACGGCTACACTAGAAGAACAGTATTTGGTATCTGCGCTCTGCTG
AAGCCAGTTACCTTCGGAAAAAGAGTTGGTAGCTCTTGATCCGGCAAACAAACCACCGCTGGTAGCGGTG
GTTTTTTTGTTTGCAAGCAGCAGATTACGCGCAGAAAAAAAGGATCTCAAGAAGATCCTTTGATCTTTTC
TACGGGGTCTGACGCTCAGTGGAACGAAAACTCACGTTAAGGGATTTTGGTCATGAGATTATCAAAAAGG
ATCTTCACCTAGATCCTTTTAAATTAAAAATGAAGTTTTAAATCAATCTAAAGTATATATGAGTAAACTT
GGTCTGACAGTTACCAATGCTTAATCAGTGAGGCACCTATCTCAGCGATCTGTCTATTTCGTTCATCCAT
AGTTGCCTGACTCCCCGTCGTGTAGATAACTACGATACGGGAGGGCTTACCATCTGGCCCCAGTGCTGCA
ATGATACCGCGAGACCCACGCTCACCGGCTCCAGATTTATCAGCAATAAACCAGCCAGCCGGAAGGGCCG
AGCGCAGAAGTGGTCCTGCAACTTTATCCGCCTCCATCCAGTCTATTAATTGTTGCCGGGAAGCTAGAGT
AAGTAGTTCGCCAGTTAATAGTTTGCGCAACGTTGTTGCCATTGCTACAGGCATCGTGGTGTCACGCTCG
TCGTTTGGTATGGCTTCATTCAGCTCCGGTTCCCAACGATCAAGGCGAGTTACATGATCCCCCATGTTGT
GCAAAAAAGCGGTTAGCTCCTTCGGTCCTCCGATCGTTGTCAGAAGTAAGTTGGCCGCAGTGTTATCACT
CATGGTTATGGCAGCACTGCATAATTCTCTTACTGTCATGCCATCCGTAAGATGCTTTTCTGTGACTGGT
GAGTACTCAACCAAGTCATTCTGAGAATAGTGTATGCGGCGACCGAGTTGCTCTTGCCCGGCGTCAATAC
GGGATAATACCGCGCCACATAGCAGAACTTTAAAAGTGCTCATCATTGGAAAACGTTCTTCGGGGCGAAA
ACTCTCAAGGATCTTACCGCTGTTGAGATCCAGTTCGATGTAACCCACTCGTGCACCCAACTGATCTTCA
GCATCTTTTACTTTCACCAGCGTTTCTGGGTGAGCAAAAACAGGAAGGCAAAATGCCGCAAAAAAGGGAA
TAAGGGCGACACGGAAATGTTGAATACTCATACTCTTCCTTTTTCAATATTATTGAAGCATTTATCAGGG
TTATTGTCTCATGAGCGGATACATATTTGAATGTATTTAGAAAAATAAACAAATAGGGGTTCCGCGCACA
TTTCCCCGAAAAGTGCCACCTGAC
